>Addgene plasmid #31230 | UbC NLS-HA-MCP-YFP | depositor full sequence | sequence record 14311 | Author sequence
TGGAAGGGCTAATTCACTCCCAAAGAAGACAAGATATCCTTGATCTGTGGATCTACCACACACAAGGCTA
CTTCCCTGATTAGCAGAACTACACACCAGGGCCAGGGGTCAGATATCCACTGACCTTTGGATGGTGCTAC
AAGCTAGTACCAGTTGAGCCAGATAAGGTAGAAGAGGCCAATAAAGGAGAGAACACCAGCTTGTTACACC
CTGTGAGCCTGCATGGGATGGATGACCCGGAGAGAGAAGTGTTAGAGTGGAGGTTTGACAGCCGCCTAGC
ATTTCATCACGTGGCCCGAGAGCTGCATCCGGAGTACTTCAAGAACTGCTGATATCGAGCTTGCTACAAG
GGACTTTCCGCTGGGGACTTTCCAGGGAGGCGTGGCCTGGGCGGGACTGGGGAGTGGCGAGCCCTCAGAT
CCTGCATATAAGCAGCTGCTTTTTGCCTGTACTGGGTCTCTCTGGTTAGACCAGATCTGAGCCTGGGAGC
TCTCTGGCTAACTAGGGAACCCACTGCTTAAGCCTCAATAAAGCTTGCCTTGAGTGCTTCAAGTAGTGTG
TGCCCGTCTGTTGTGTGACTCTGGTAACTAGAGATCCCTCAGACCCTTTTAGTCAGTGTGGAAAATCTCT
AGCAGTGGCGCCCGAACAGGGACTTGAAAGCGAAAGGGAAACCAGAGGAGCTCTCTCGACGCAGGACTCG
GCTTGCTGAAGCGCGCACGGCAAGAGGCGAGGGGCGGCGACTGGTGAGTACGCCAAAAATTTTGACTAGC
GGAGGCTAGAAGGAGAGAGATGGGTGCGAGAGCGTCAGTATTAAGCGGGGGAGAATTAGATCGCGATGGG
AAAAAATTCGGTTAAGGCCAGGGGGAAAGAAAAAATATAAATTAAAACATATAGTATGGGCAAGCAGGGA
GCTAGAACGATTCGCAGTTAATCCTGGCCTGTTAGAAACATCAGAAGGCTGTAGACAAATACTGGGACAG
CTACAACCATCCCTTCAGACAGGATCAGAAGAACTTAGATCATTATATAATACAGTAGCAACCCTCTATT
GTGTGCATCAAAGGATAGAGATAAAAGACACCAAGGAAGCTTTAGACAAGATAGAGGAAGAGCAAAACAA
AAGTAAGACCACCGCACAGCAAGCGGCCGGCCGCTGATCTTCAGACCTGGAGGAGGAGATATGAGGGACA
ATTGGAGAAGTGAATTATATAAATATAAAGTAGTAAAAATTGAACCATTAGGAGTAGCACCCACCAAGGC
AAAGAGAAGAGTGGTGCAGAGAGAAAAAAGAGCAGTGGGAATAGGAGCTTTGTTCCTTGGGTTCTTGGGA
GCAGCAGGAAGCACTATGGGCGCAGCGTCAATGACGCTGACGGTACAGGCCAGACAATTATTGTCTGGTA
TAGTGCAGCAGCAGAACAATTTGCTGAGGGCTATTGAGGCGCAACAGCATCTGTTGCAACTCACAGTCTG
GGGCATCAAGCAGCTCCAGGCAAGAATCCTGGCTGTGGAAAGATACCTAAAGGATCAACAGCTCCTGGGG
ATTTGGGGTTGCTCTGGAAAACTCATTTGCACCACTGCTGTGCCTTGGAATGCTAGTTGGAGTAATAAAT
CTCTGGAACAGATTTGGAATCACACGACCTGGATGGAGTGGGACAGAGAAATTAACAATTACACAAGCTT
AATACACTCCTTAATTGAAGAATCGCAAAACCAGCAAGAAAAGAATGAACAAGAATTATTGGAATTAGAT
AAATGGGCAAGTTTGTGGAATTGGTTTAACATAACAAATTGGCTGTGGTATATAAAATTATTCATAATGA
TAGTAGGAGGCTTGGTAGGTTTAAGAATAGTTTTTGCTGTACTTTCTATAGTGAATAGAGTTAGGCAGGG
ATATTCACCATTATCGTTTCAGACCCACCTCCCAACCCCGAGGGGACCCGACAGGCCCGAAGGAATAGAA
GAAGAAGGTGGAGAGAGAGACAGAGACAGATCCATTCGATTAGTGAACGGATCTCGACGGTATCGCCGAA
TTCACAAATGGCAGTATTCATCCACAATTTTAAAAGAAAAGGGGGGATTGGGGGGTACAGTGCAGGGGAA
AGAATAGTAGACATAATAGCAACAGACATACAAACTAAAGAATTACAAAAACAAATTACAAAAATTCAAA
ATTTTCGGGTTTATTACAGGGACAGCAGAGATCCAGTTTGGACTAGTGGCCTCCGCGCCGGGTTTTGGCG
CCTCCCGCGGGCGCCCCCCTCCTCACGGCGAGCGCTGCCACGTCAGACGAAGGGCGCAGCGAGCGTCCTG
ATCCTTCCGCCCGGACGCTCAGGACAGCGGCCCGCTGCTCATAAGACTCGGCCTTAGAACCCCAGTATCA
GCAGAAGGACATTTTAGGACGGGACTTGGGTGACTCTAGGGCACTGGTTTTCTTTCCAGAGAGCGGAACA
GGCGAGGAAAAGTAGTCCCTTCTCGGCGATTCTGCGGAGGGATCTCCGTGGGGCGGTGAACGCCGATGAT
TATATAAGGACGCGCCGGGTGTGGCACAGCTAGTTCCGTCGCAGCCGGGATTTGGGTCGCGGTTCTTGTT
TGTGGATCGCTGTGATCGTCACTTGGCGGCCGCCATGGGCCCAAAAAAGAAAAGAAAAGTTGGCTACCCC
TACGACGTGCCCGACTACGCCATCGAAGGCCGCCATATGCTAGCCGTTAAAATGGCTTCTAACTTTACTC
AGTTCGTTCTCGTCGACAATGGCGGAACTGGCGACGTGACTGTCGCCCCAAGCAACTTCGCTAACGGGAT
CGCTGAATGGATCAGCTCTAACTCGCGTTCACAGGCTTACAAAGTAACCTGTAGCGTTCGTCAGAGCTCT
GCGCAGAATCGCAAATACACCATCAAAGTCGAGGTGCCTAAAGGCGCCTGGCGTTCGTACTTAAATATGG
AACTAACCATTCCAATTTTCGCCACGAATTCCGACTGCGAGCTTATTGTTAAGGCAATGCAAGGTCTCCT
AAAAGATGGAAACCCGATTCCCTCAGCAATCGCAGCAAACTCCGGCATCTACGCGGATTCTAGAATGGTG
AGCAAGGGCGAGGAGCTGTTCACCGGGGTGGTGCCCATCCTGGTCGAGCTGGACGGCGACGTAAACGGCC
ACAAGTTCAGCGTGTCCGGCGAGGGCGAGGGCGATGCCACCTACGGCAAGCTGACCCTGAAGTTCATCTG
CACCACCGGCAAGCTGCCCGTGCCCTGGCCCACCCTCGTGACCACCTTCGGCTACGGCCTGCAGTGCTTC
GCCCGCTACCCCGACCACATGAAGCAGCACGACTTCTTCAAGTCCGCCATGCCCGAAGGCTACGTCCAGG
AGCGCACCATCTTCTTCAAGGACGACGGCAACTACAAGACCCGCGCCGAGGTGAAGTTCGAGGGCGACAC
CCTGGTGAACCGCATCGAGCTGAAGGGCATCGACTTCAAGGAGGACGGCAACATCCTGGGGCACAAGCTG
GAGTACAACTACAACAGCCACAACGTCTATATCATGGCCGACAAGCAGAAGAACGGCATCAAGGTGAACT
TCAAGATCCGCCACAACATCGAGGACGGCAGCGTGCAGCTCGCCGACCACTACCAGCAGAACACCCCCAT
CGGCGACGGCCCCGTGCTGCTGCCCGACAACCACTACCTGAGCTACCAGTCCGCCCTGAGCAAAGACCCC
AACGAGAAGCGCGATCACATGGTCCTGCTGGAGTTCGTGACCGCCGCCGGGATCACTCTCGGCATGGACG
AGCTGTACAAGTAAATCGATAGATCCTAATCAACCTCTGGATTACAAAATTTGTGAAAGATTGACTGGTA
TTCTTAACTATGTTGCTCCTTTTACGCTATGTGGATACGCTGCTTTAATGCCTTTGTATCATGCTATTGC
TTCCCGTATGGCTTTCATTTTCTCCTCCTTGTATAAATCCTGGTTGCTGTCTCTTTATGAGGAGTTGTGG
CCCGTTGTCAGGCAACGTGGCGTGGTGTGCACTGTGTTTGCTGACGCAACCCCCACTGGTTGGGGCATTG
CCACCACCTGTCAGCTCCTTTCCGGGACTTTCGCTTTCCCCCTCCCTATTGCCACGGCGGAACTCATCGC
CGCCTGCCTTGCCCGCTGCTGGACAGGGGCTCGGCTGTTGGGCACTGACAATTCCGTGGTGTTGTCGGGG
AAATCATCGTCCTTTCCTTGGCTGCTCGCCTGTGTTGCCACCTGGATTCTGCGCGGGACGTCCTTCTGCT
ACGTCCCTTCGGCCCTCAATCCAGCGGACCTTCCTTCCCGCGGCCTGCTGCCGGCTCTGCGGCCTCTTCC
GCGTCTTCGCCTTCGCCCTCAGACGAGTCGGATCTCCCTTTGGGCCGCCTCCCCGCCTGAGATCCTTTAA
GACCAATGACTTACAAGGCAGCTGTAGATCTTAGCCACTTTTTAAAAGAAAAGGGGGGACTGGAAGGGCT
AATTCACTCCCAACGAAGACAAGATCTGCTTTTTGCTTGTACTGGGTCTCTCTGGTTAGACCAGATCTGA
GCCTGGGAGCTCTCTGGCTAACTAGGGAACCCACTGCTTAAGCCTCAATAAAGCTTGCCTTGAGTGCTTC
AAGTAGTGTGTGCCCGTCTGTTGTGTGACTCTGGTAACTAGAGATCCCTCAGACCCTTTTAGTCAGTGTG
GAAAATCTCTAGCAGTAGTAGTTCATGTCATCTTATTATTCAGTATTTATAACTTGCAAAGAAATGAATA
TCAGAGAGTGAGAGGCCCGGGTTAATTAAGGAAAGGGCTAGATCATTCTTGAAGACGAAAGGGCCTCGTG
ATACGCCTATTTTTATAGGTTAATGTCATGATAATAATGGTTTCTTAGACGTCAGGTGGCACTTTTCGGG
GAAATGTGCGCGGAACCCCTATTTGTTTATTTTTCTAAATACATTCAAATATGTATCCGCTCATGAGACA
ATAACCCTGATAAATGCTTCAATAATATTGAAAAAGGAAGAGTATGAGTATTCAACATTTCCGTGTCGCC
CTTATTCCCTTTTTTGCGGCATTTTGCCTTCCTGTTTTTGCTCACCCAGAAACGCTGGTGAAAGTAAAAG
ATGCTGAAGATCAGTTGGGTGCACGAGTGGGTTACATCGAACTGGATCTCAACAGCGGTAAGATCCTTGA
GAGTTTTCGCCCCGAAGAACGTTTTCCAATGATGAGCACTTTTAAAGTTCTGCTATGTGGCGCGGTATTA
TCCCGTGTTGACGCCGGGCAAGAGCAACTCGGTCGCCGCATACACTATTCTCAGAATGACTTGGTTGAGT
ACTCACCAGTCACAGAAAAGCATCTTACGGATGGCATGACAGTAAGAGAATTATGCAGTGCTGCCATAAC
CATGAGTGATAACACTGCGGCCAACTTACTTCTGACAACGATCGGAGGACCGAAGGAGCTAACCGCTTTT
TTGCACAACATGGGGGATCATGTAACTCGCCTTGATCGTTGGGAACCGGAGCTGAATGAAGCCATACCAA
ACGACGAGCGTGACACCACGATGCCTGTAGCAATGGCAACAACGTTGCGCAAACTATTAACTGGCGAACT
ACTTACTCTAGCTTCCCGGCAACAATTAATAGACTGGATGGAGGCGGATAAAGTTGCAGGACCACTTCTG
CGCTCGGCCCTTCCGGCTGGCTGGTTTATTGCTGATAAATCTGGAGCCGGTGAGCGTGGGTCTCGCGGTA
TCATTGCAGCACTGGGGCCAGATGGTAAGCCCTCCCGTATCGTAGTTATCTACACGACGGGGAGTCAGGC
AACTATGGATGAACGAAATAGACAGATCGCTGAGATAGGTGCCTCACTGATTAAGCATTGGTAACTGTCA
GACCAAGTTTACTCATATATACTTTAGATTGATTTAAAACTTCATTTTTAATTTAAAAGGATCTAGGTGA
AGATCCTTTTTGATAATCTCATGACCAAAATCCCTTAACGTGAGTTTTCGTTCCACTGAGCGTCAGACCC
CGTAGAAAAGATCAAAGGATCTTCTTGAGATCCTTTTTTTCTGCGCGTAATCTGCTGCTTGCAAACAAAA
AAACCACCGCTACCAGCGGTGGTTTGTTTGCCGGATCAAGAGCTACCAACTCTTTTTCCGAAGGTAACTG
GCTTCAGCAGAGCGCAGATACCAAATACTGTTCTTCTAGTGTAGCCGTAGTTAGGCCACCACTTCAAGAA
CTCTGTAGCACCGCCTACATACCTCGCTCTGCTAATCCTGTTACCAGTGGCTGCTGCCAGTGGCGATAAG
TCGTGTCTTACCGGGTTGGACTCAAGACGATAGTTACCGGATAAGGCGCAGCGGTCGGGCTGAACGGGGG
GTTCGTGCACACAGCCCAGCTTGGAGCGAACGACCTACACCGAACTGAGATACCTACAGCGTGAGCTATG
AGAAAGCGCCACGCTTCCCGAAGGGAGAAAGGCGGACAGGTATCCGGTAAGCGGCAGGGTCGGAACAGGA
GAGCGCACGAGGGAGCTTCCAGGGGGAAACGCCTGGTATCTTTATAGTCCTGTCGGGTTTCGCCACCTCT
GACTTGAGCGTCGATTTTTGTGATGCTCGTCAGGGGGGCGGAGCCTATGGAAAAACGCCAGCAACGCGGC
CTTTTTACGGTTCCTGGCCTTTTGCTGGCCTTTTGCTCACATGTTCTTTCCTGCGTTATCCCCTGATTCT
GTGGATAACCGTATTACCGCCTTTGAGTGAGCTGATACCGCTCGCCGCAGCCGAACGACCGAGCGCAGCG
AGTCAGTGAGCGAGGAAGCGGAAGAGCGCCCAATACGCAAACCGCCTCTCCCCGCGCGTTGGCCGATTCA
TTAATGCAGCAAGCTCATGGCTGACTAATTTTTTTTATTTATGCAGAGGCCGAGGCCGCCTCGGCCTCTG
AGCTATTCCAGAAGTAGTGAGGAGGCTTTTTTGGAGGCCTAGGCTTTTGCAAAAAGCTCCCCGTGGCACG
ACAGGTTTCCCGACTGGAAAGCGGGCAGTGAGCGCAACGCAATTAATGTGAGTTAGCTCACTCATTAGGC
ACCCCAGGCTTTACACTTTATGCTTCCGGCTCGTATGTTGTGTGGAATTGTGAGCGGATAACAATTTCAC
ACAGGAAACAGCTATGACATGATTACGAATTTCACAAATAAAGCATTTTTTTCACTGCATTCTAGTTGTG
GTTTGTCCAAACTCATCAATGTATCTTATCATGTCTGGATCAACTGGATAACTCAAGCTAACCAAAATCA
TCCCAAACTTCCCACCCCATACCCTATTACCACTGCCAATTACCTGTGGTTTCATTTACTCTAAACCTGT
GATTCCTCTGAATTATTTTCATTTTAAAGAAATTGTATTTGTTAAATATGTACTACAAACTTAGTAGT
Features (pLannotate 1.2.2; 23 found; start..end, strand, type, name):
    377..634     +  LTR            5' LTR (truncated): truncated 5' long terminal repeat (LTR) from HIV-1
    681..806     +  misc_feature   HIV-1 Ψ: packaging signal of human immunodeficiency virus type 1
    790..1128    +  CDS            HIV-1 gag (fragment): gag protein from human immunodeficiency virus 1; gag
   1303..1536    +  misc_feature   RRE: The Rev response element (RRE) of HIV-1 allows for Rev-dependent mRNA export from the nucleus to the cytoplasm.
   1913..2013    +  CDS            Rev (fragment): human immunodeficiency virus 1 (HIV-1) Rev protein; rev; enhances nuclear export of unspliced and incompletely spliced viral mRNAs
   2058..2175    +  misc_feature   cPPT/CTS: central polypurine tract and central termination sequence of HIV-1
   2218..2616    +  promoter       UbC promoter: human ubiquitin C promoter
   2712..3062    +  CDS            CAPSD_BPMS2 (fragment): Experimental evidence at protein level: Swiss-Prot protein existence level 1. Acts as a translational repressor of viral replicase synthesis late in infection. This latter function is the result of capsid protein interaction with an RNA hairpin which contains the replicase ribosome-binding site. From Escherichia phage MS2 (Bacteriophage MS2).
   3075..3794    +  CDS            EYFP: enhanced YFP mammalian codon-optimized
   3808..4396    +  misc_feature   WPRE: woodchuck hepatitis virus posttranscriptional regulatory element
   4404..4469    +  CDS            nef (fragment): NEF_HV1Z2 - Experimental evidence at protein level: Swiss-Prot protein existence level 1. Extracellular Nef protein targets CD4(+) T-lymphocytes for apoptosis by interacting with CXCR4 surface receptors. From Human immunodeficiency virus type 1 group M subtype D (isolate Z2/CDC-Z34) (HIV-1).
   4471..4704    +  LTR            3' LTR (ΔU3): self-inactivating 3' long terminal repeat (LTR) from HIV-1
   4909..5013    +  promoter       AmpR promoter: bla
   5014..5874    +  CDS            AmpR: β-lactamase; bla; confers resistance to ampicillin, carbenicillin, and related antibiotics
   6045..6633    +  rep_origin     ori: high-copy-number ColE1/pMB1/pBR322/pUC origin of replication
   6816..6870    +  CDS            lacI (fragment): lac repressor; lacI; The lac repressor binds to the lac operator to inhibit transcription in E. coli. This inhibition can be relieved by adding lactose or isopropyl-β-D-thiogalactopyranoside (IPTG).
   6876..6969    +  rep_origin     SV40 ori (fragment): SV40 origin of replication
   6994..7031    +  CDS            lacI (fragment): lac repressor; lacI; The lac repressor binds to the lac operator to inhibit transcription in E. coli. This inhibition can be relieved by adding lactose or isopropyl-β-D-thiogalactopyranoside (IPTG).
   7044..7065    +  protein_bind   CAP binding site: CAP binding activates transcription in the presence of cAMP. E. coli catabolite activator protein
   7080..7110    +  promoter       lac promoter: promoter for the E. coli lac operon
   7118..7134    +  protein_bind   lac operator: The lac repressor binds to the lac operator to inhibit transcription in E. coli. This inhibition can be relieved by adding lactose or isopropyl-β-D-thiogalactopyranoside (IPTG). lac repressor encoded by lacI
   7168..7251    +  polyA_signal   SV40 poly(A) signal (fragment): SV40 polyadenylation signal
   7418..329     +  CDS            nef (fragment) (across the origin): NEF_HV1BR - Experimental evidence at protein level: Swiss-Prot protein existence level 1. Extracellular Nef protein targets CD4(+) T-lymphocytes for apoptosis by interacting with CXCR4 surface receptors (PubMed:14990729). From Human immunodeficiency virus type 1 group M subtype B (isolate BRU/LAI) (HIV-1).
