[The description below was written by a language model from this plasmid's Addgene catalogue record and pLannotate feature annotations shown in this document.]
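Description:
UbC NLS-HA-MCP-YFP is a lentiviral mammalian expression plasmid of about 7.4 kb, built on the pHAGE backbone and derived in part from an earlier phage-UbC lentiviral vector. It is propagated in E. coli through a high-copy ColE1/pUC-type origin and selected with ampicillin via the β-lactamase gene. The viral portion carries the usual HIV-1 transfer vector elements. These are a truncated 5' LTR, the Ψ packaging signal with an adjoining gag fragment, the Rev response element for Rev-dependent nuclear export of the genomic RNA, and the cPPT/CTS, which aids nuclear import of the reverse-transcribed genome. The 3' LTR has a U3 deletion that makes the integrated provirus self-inactivating. Short lac, SV40 and nef-related fragments annotated outside the cassette appear to be backbone remnants.

The payload is a roughly 1.2 kb artificial fusion cloned between NotI and ClaI sites and driven by the human ubiquitin C promoter, with a WPRE downstream to enhance transcript stability and expression. According to the insert name, it encodes a nuclear localisation signal and an HA epitope tag, followed by the bacteriophage MS2 coat protein (MCP) fused to enhanced YFP. The feature table annotates only the MS2 capsid and EYFP coding regions, not the short NLS and HA elements. MCP binds the MS2 RNA hairpin with high affinity, so transcripts engineered to carry arrays of MS2 binding sites become decorated with the fluorescent fusion. The NLS keeps unbound protein in the nucleus, which lowers cytoplasmic background. The associated publications concern live imaging of labelled endogenous mRNA in cells and in a transgenic mouse, consistent with use of this construct for stable delivery of the MCP-YFP reporter for single-mRNA tracking.
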