Addgene plasmid #31230: UbC NLS-HA-MCP-YFP
Depositing lab: Robert Singer. Depositing organization: Albert Einstein College of Medicine. Publication: In vivo imaging of labelled endogenous I. Grunwald D, Singer RH. Nature. 2010 Sep 30. 467(7315):604-7. 10.1038/nature09438 PubMed 20844488.
Backbone
  Vector backbone: pHAGE
  Backbone size w/o insert (bp): 6247
  Vector type: Mammalian Expression, Lentiviral
Growth in bacteria
  Bacterial resistance: Ampicillin, 100 μg/mL
  Growth temperature: 37°C
  Growth strain: NEB Stable
  Copy number: Unknown
Gene/Insert
  Gene/Insert name: NLS-HA-MCP-YFP
  Species: artificial
  Insert size (bp): 1171
  Cloning method: Restriction Enzyme; 5′ cloning site NotI (not destroyed); 3′ cloning site ClaI (not destroyed)
  Sequencing primers: 5′ n/a; 3′ n/a
Resource information
  A portion of this plasmid was derived from a plasmid made by: The phage-UbC RIG vector for lentiviral expression was a gift from G. Mostoslavsky and G. Vainer (Harvard University). Mostoslavsky, G., Fabian, A.J., Rooney, S., Alt, F.W. & Mulligan, R.C. Complete correction of murine Artemis immunodeficiency by lentiviral vector-mediated gene transfer. Proc. Natl. Acad. Sci. USA 103, 16406–16411 (2006).
Terms and licenses: Academic/Nonprofit Terms; Industry Terms: Not Available to Industry
Depositor comments: Additional reference: Lionnet T, Czaplinski K, Darzacq X, Shav-Tal Y, Wells AL, Chao JA, Park HY, de Turris V, Lopez-Jones M, Singer RH. A transgenic mouse for in vivo detection of endogenous labeled mRNA. Nat Methods. Feb;8(2):165-70 (2011)
How to cite: UbC NLS-HA-MCP-YFP was a gift from Robert Singer (Addgene plasmid # 31230 ; http://n2t.net/addgene:31230 ; RRID:Addgene_31230)
