>Addgene plasmid #31230 | UbC NLS-HA-MCP-YFP | addgene partial sequence | sequence record 37069 | EGFP-N 5'-CGTCGCCGTCCAGCTCGACCAG-3'
CTCCTCGCCCTTGCTCACCATTCTAGAATCCGCGTAGATGCCGGAGTTTGCTGCGATTGCTGAGGGAATC
GGGTTTCCATCTTTTAGGAGACCTTGCATTGCCTTAACAATAAGCTCGCAGTCGGAATTCGTGGCGAAAA
TTGGAATGGTTAGTTCCATATTTAAGTACGAACGCCAGGCGCCTTTAGGCACCTCGACTTTGATGGTGTA
TTTGCGATTCTGCGCAGAGCTCTGACGAACGCTACAGGTTACTTTGTAAGCCTGTGAACGCGAGTTAGAG
CTGATCCATTCAGCGATCCCGTTAGCGAAGTTGCTTGGGGCGACAGTCACGTCGCCAGTTCCGCCATTGT
CGACGAGAACGAACTGAGTAAAGTTAGAAGCCATTTTAACGGCTAGCATATGGCGGCCTTCGATGGCGTA
GTCGGGCACGTCGTAGGGGTAGCCAACTTTTCTTTTCTTTTTTGGGCCCATGGCGGCCGCCAAGTGACGA
TCACAGCGATCCACAAACAAGAACCGCGACCCAAATCCCGGCTGCGACGGAACTAGCTGTGCCACACCCG
GCGCGTCCTTATATAATCATCGGCGTTCACCGCCCCACGGAGATCCCTCCGCAGAATCGCCGAGAAGGGA
CTACTTTTCCTCGCCTGTTCCGCTCTCTGGAAAGAAAACCAGTGCCCTAGAGTCACCCAAGTCCCGTCCT
AAAATGTCCTTCTGCTGATACTGGGGTTCTAAGGCCGAGTCTTATGAGCAGCGGGCCGCTGTCCTGAGCG
TCCGGGCGGAAGGATCAGGACGCTCGCTGCGCCCTTCGTCTGACGTGGCAGCGCTCGCCGTGAGGAGGGG
GGCGCCCGCGGGAGGCGCCAAAACCCGGCGCGGAGGCCACTAGTCCAAACTGGATCTCTGCTGTCCCTGT
AAACACCCC
